>Addgene plasmid #229852 | Kif3A-EGFP-SNAP | addgene full sequence | sequence record 460709 | Addgene NGS Result
TGGCGAATGGG
[124 nt withheld, positions 12-135]
C
[91 nt withheld, positions 137-227]
A
[49 nt withheld, positions 229-277]
CCTTTGACGTTGGAGTCCACGTTCTTT
[37 nt withheld, positions 305-341]
ACCCTATCTCGGTCTATTCTTTTGATTTATAAGGGATTTTGCCGATTTCGGCCTATTGGTTAAAAAATGA
GCTGATTTAACAAAAATTTAACGCGAATTTTAACAAAATATTAACGCTTACAATTTAGGTGGCACTTTTC
GGGGAAATGTGCGCGGAACCCCTATTTGTTTATTTTTCTAAATACATTCAAATATGTATCCGCTCATGAG
ACAATAACCCTGATAAATGCTTCAATAATATTGAAAAAGGAAGAGTATGAGTATTCAACATTTCCGTGTC
GCCCTTATTCCCTTTTTTGCGGCATTTTGCCTTCCTGTTTTTGCTCACCCAGAAACGCTGGTGAAAGTAA
AAGATGCTGAAGATCAGTTGGGTGCACGAGTGGGTTACATCGAACTGGATCTCAACAGCGGTAAGATCCT
TGAGAGTTTTCGCCCCGAAGAACGTTTTCCAATGATGAGCACTTTTAAAGTTCTGCTATGTGGCGCGGTA
TTATCCCGTATTGACGCCGGGCAAGAGCAACTCGGTCGCCGCATACACTATTCTCAGAATGACTTGGTTG
AGTACTCACCAGTCACAGAAAAGCATCTTACGGATGGCATGACAGTAAGAGAATTATGCAGTGCTGCCAT
AACCATGAGTGATAACACTGCGGCCAACTTACTTCTGACAACGATCGGAGGACCGAAGGAGCTAACCGCT
TTTTTGCACAACATGGGGGATCATGTAACTCGCCTTGATCGTTGGGAACCGGAGCTGAATGAAGCCATAC
CAAACGACGAGCGTGACACCACGATGCCTGCAGCAATGGCAACAACGTTGCGCAAACTATTAACTGGCGA
ACTACTTACTCTAGCTTCCCGGCAACAATTAATAGACTGGATGGAGGCGGATAAAGTTGCAGGACCACTT
CTGCGCTCGGCCCTTCCGGCTGGCTGGTTTATTGCTGATAAATCTGGAGCCGGTGAGCGTGGGTCTCGCG
GTATCATTGCAGCACTGGGGCCAGATGGTAAGCCCTCCCGTATCGTAGTTATCTACACGACGGGGAGTCA
GGCAACTATGGATGAACGAAATAGACAGATCGCTGAGATAGGTGCCTCACTGATTAAGCATTGGTAACTG
TCAGACCAAGTTTACTCATATATACTTTAGATTGATTTAAAACTTCATTTTTAATTTAAAAGGATCTAGG
TGAAGATCCTTTTTGATAATCTCATGACCAAAATCCCTTAACGTGAGTTTTCGTTCCACTGAGCGTCAGA
CCCCGTAGAAAAGATCAAAGGATCTTCTTGAGATCCTTTTTTTCTGCGCGTAATCTGCTGCTTGCAAACA
AAAAAACCACCGCTACCAGCGGTGGTTTGTTTGCCGGATCAAGAGCTACCAACTCTTTTTCCGAAGGTAA
CTGGCTTCAGCAGAGCGCAGATACCAAATACTGTCCTTCTAGTGTAGCCGTAGTTAGGCCACCACTTCAA
GAACTCTGTAGCACCGCCTACATACCTCGCTCTGCTAATCCTGTTACCAGTGGCTGCTGCCAGTGGCGAT
AAGTCGTGTCTTACCGGGTTGGACTCAAGACGATAGTTACCGGATAAGGCGCAGCGGTCGGGCTGAACGG
GGGGTTCGTGCACACAGCCCAGCTTGGAGCGAACGACCTACACCGAACTGAGATACCTACAGCGTGAGCT
ATGAGAAAGCGCCACGCTTCCCGAAGGGAGAAAGGCGGACAGGTATCCGGTAAGCGGCAGGGTCGGAACA
GGAGAGCGCACGAGGGAGCTTCCAGGGGGAAACGCCTGGTATCTTTATAGTCCTGTCGGGTTTCGCCACC
TCTGACTTGAGCGTCGATTTTTGTGATGCTCGTCAGGGGGGCGGAGCCTATGGAAAAACGCCAGCAACGC
GGCCTTTTTACGGTTCCTGGCCTTTTGCTGGCCTTTTGCTCACATGTTCTTTCCTGCGTTATCCCCTGAT
TCTGTGGATAACCGTATTACCGCCTTTGAGTGAGCTGATACCGCTCGCCGCAGCCGAACGACCGAGCGCA
GCGAGTCAGTGAGCGAGGAAGCGGAAGAGCGCCTGATGCGGTATTTTCTCCTTACGCATCTGTGCGGTAT
TTCACACCGCAATGGTGCACTCTCAGTACAATCTGCTCTGATGCCGCATAGTTAAGCCAGTATACACTCC
GCTATCGCTACGTGACTGGGTCATGGCTGCGCCCCGACACCCGCCAACACCCGCTGACGCGCCCTGACGG
GCTTGTCTGCTCCCGGCATCCGCTTACAGACAAGCTGTGACCGTCTCCGGGAGCTGCATGTGTCAGAGGT
TTTCACCGTCATCACCGAAACGCGCGAGGCAGCTGCGGTAAAGCTCATCAGCGTGGTCGTGAAGCGATTC
ACAGATGTCTGCCTGTTCATCCGCGTCCAGCTCGTTGAGTTTCTCCAGAAGCGTTAATGTCTGGCTTCTG
ATAAAGCGGGCCATGTTAAGGGCGGTTTTTTCCTGTTTGGTCACTGATGCCTCCGTGTAAGGGGGATTTC
TGTTCATGGGGGTAATGATACCGATGAAACGAGAGAGGATGCTCACGATACGGGTTACTGATGATGAACA
TGCCCGGTTACTGGAACGTTGTGAGGGTAAACAACTGGCGGTATGGATGCGGCGGGACCAGAGAAAAATC
ACTCAGGGTCAATGCCAGCGCTTCGTTAATACAGATGTAGGTGTTCCACAGGGTAGCCAGCAGCATCCTG
CGATGCAGATCCGGAACATAATGGTGCAGGGCGCTGACTTCCGCGTTTCCAGACTTTACGAAACACGGAA
ACCGAAGACCATTCATGTTGTTGCTCAGGTCGCAGACGTTTTGCAGCAGCAGTCGCTTCACGTTCGCTCG
CGTATCGGTGATTCATTCTGCTAACCAGTAAGGCAACCCCGCCAGCCTAGCCGGGTCCTCAACGACAGGA
GCACGATCATGCGCACCCGTGGCCAGGACCCAACGCTGCCCGAGATCTCGATCCCGCGAAATTAATACGA
CTCACTATAGGGAGACCACAACGGTTTCCCTCTAGAAATAATTTTGTTTAACTTTAAGAAGGAGATATAC
ATATGCCGATCAATAAGTCGGAGAAGCCGGAAAGCTGCGATAATGTGAAGGTGGTGGTTAGGTGCCGGCC
TCTCAATGAGAGAGAGAAGTCAATGTGCTATAGACAGGCCGTCAGCGTGGATGAAATGAGGGGAACTATC
ACCGTCCATAAGACCGATTCCTCCAACGAACCTCCAAAGACATTTACTTTCGATACTGTTTTTGGACCAG
AAAGTAAACAACTTGATGTGTATAACTTAACTGCAAGACCAATTATTGATTCTGTTCTGGAAGGCTACAA
TGGGACCATCTTTGCATATGGACAGACCGGAACAGGCAAGACTTTCACCATGGAAGGCGTTCGAGCAGTA
CCGGGGCTCAGAGGGGTCATCCCCAACTCATTTGCTCACATATTTGGTCACATCGCAAAAGCAGAGGGCG
ACACAAGGTTTTTGGTTCGAGTGTCATACTTGGAGATATATAATGAAGAAGTTCGAGACCTTTTGGGTAA
AGATCAGACCCAGAGGTTAGAGGTTAAAGAAAGGCCTGATGTGGGAGTATATATCAAAGACTTATCAGCA
TATGTAGTCAACAACGCTGACGACATGGATAGAATCATGACTCTAGGCCACAAAAACCGTTCTGTCGGTG
CGACTAATATGAACGAGCACAGCTCCCGATCCCACGCCATCTTTACAATTACTATAGAGTGCAGTGAGAA
AGGCGTGGACGGGAACATGCACGTCAGGATGGGCAAGCTCCACCTTGTGGATCTGGCTGGGTCAGAAAGA
CAAGCAAAAACTGGAGCCACAGGACAGCGCCTCAAGGAAGCTACCAAAATCAACCTTTCATTGTCTACCC
TGGGCAACGTTATTTCTGCCTTGGTGGATGGAAAAAGCACTCACGTGCCGTATCGGAACTCCAAACTGAC
CCGTCTCCTGCAGGACTCCTTAGGAGGGAACTCAAAAACCATGATGTGTGCAAATATTGGGCCAGCAGAT
TATAATTATGATGAAACTATCAGCACCTTGCGGTATGCCAACCGCGCCAAGAACATTAAAAACAAAGCGA
GAATCAATGAGGACCCAAAGGATGCGCTAGCCGAGGAATGGAAGCGACGCTATGAAAAGGAGAAGGAAAA
GAACGCCCGACTAAAGGGTAAGGTGGAGAAGCTTGAGATCGAGCTTGCGCGCTGGAGAGCGGGTGAAACT
GTTAAGGCGGAGGAGCAAATCAACATGGAGGATCTCATGGAGGCAAGCACGCCCAACCTGGAAGTGGAGG
CAGCAGCCACCATGGTGAGCAAGGGCGAGGAGCTGTTCACCGGGGTGGTGCCCATCCTGGTCGAGCTGGA
CGGCGACGTAAACGGCCACAAGTTCAGCGTGTCCGGCGAGGGCGAGGGCGATGCCACCTACGGCAAGCTG
ACCCTGAAGTTCATCTGCACCACCGGCAAGCTGCCCGTGCCCTGGCCCACCCTCGTGACCACCCTGACCT
ACGGCGTGCAGTGCTTCAGCCGCTACCCCGACCACATGAAGCAGCACGACTTCTTCAAGTCCGCCATGCC
CGAAGGCTACGTCCAGGAGCGCACCATCTTCTTCAAGGACGACGGCAACTACAAGACCCGCGCCGAGGTG
AAGTTCGAGGGCGACACCCTGGTGAACCGCATCGAGCTGAAGGGCATCGACTTCAAGGAGGACGGCAACA
TCCTGGGGCACAAGCTGGAGTACAACTACAACAGCCACAACGTCTATATCATGGCCGACAAGCAGAAGAA
CGGCATCAAGGTGAACTTCAAGATCCGCCACAACATCGAGGACGGCAGCGTGCAGCTCGCCGACCACTAC
CAGCAGAACACCCCCATCGGCGACGGCCCCGTGCTGCTGCCCGACAACCACTACCTGAGCACCCAGTCCG
CCCTGAGCAAAGACCCCAACGAGAAGCGCGATCACATGGTCCTGCTGGAGTTCGTGACCGCCGCCGGGAT
CACTCTCGGCATGGACGAGCTGTACAAGCTTACCGGTGAATTCGCTATGGACAAAGATTGCGAAATGAAA
CGTACCACCCTGGATAGCCCGCTGGGCAAACTGGAACTGAGCGGCTGCGAACAGGGCCTGCATGAAATTA
AACTGCTGGGTAAAGGCACCAGCGCGGCCGATGCGGTTGAAGTTCCGGCCCCGGCCGCCGTGCTGGGTGG
TCCGGAACCGCTGATGCAGGCGACCGCGTGGCTGAACGCGTATTTTCATCAGCCGGAAGCGATTGAAGAA
TTTCCGGTTCCGGCGCTGCATCATCCGGTGTTTCAGCAGGAGAGCTTTACCCGTCAGGTGCTGTGGAAAC
TGCTGAAAGTGGTTAAATTTGGCGAAGTGATTAGCTATCAGCAGCTGGCGGCCCTGGCGGGTAATCCGGC
GGCCACCGCCGCCGTTAAAACCGCGCTGAGCGGTAACCCGGTGCCGATTCTGATTCCGTGCCATCGTGTG
GTTAGCTCTAGCGGTGCGGTTGGCGGTTATGAAGGTGGTCTGGCGGTGAAAGAGTGGCTGCTGGCCCATG
AAGGTCATCGTCTGGGTAAACCGGGTCTGGGACCTGCACACCACCACCACCACCACTGAGATCCGGCTGC
TAACAAAGCCCGAAAGGAAGCTGAGTTGGCTGCTGCCACCGCTGAGCAATAACTAGCATAACCCCTTGGG
GCCTCTAAACGGGTCTTGAGGGGTTTTTTGCTGAAAGGAGGAACTATATCCGGAT
Features (pLannotate 1.2.2; 15 found; start..end, strand, type, name):
     12..440     +  rep_origin     f1 ori (sequence partly withheld): f1 bacteriophage origin of replication; arrow indicates direction of (+) strand synthesis
    493..597     +  promoter       AmpR promoter: bla
    598..1458    +  CDS            AmpR: β-lactamase; bla; confers resistance to ampicillin, carbenicillin, and related antibiotics
   1629..2217    +  rep_origin     ori: high-copy-number ColE1/pMB1/pBR322/pUC origin of replication
   2403..2542    -  misc_feature   bom: basis of mobility region from pBR322
   2644..2835    -  CDS            rop: Rop protein, which maintains plasmids at low copy number; rop
   2852..3232    +  CDS            YPB1_ECOLX: Protein predicted: Swiss-Prot protein existence level 4. From Escherichia coli.
   3344..3362    +  promoter       T7 promoter: promoter for bacteriophage T7 RNA polymerase
   3394..3416    +  RBS            RBS: efficient ribosome binding site from bacteriophage T7 gene 10 (Olins and Rangwala, 1989)
   3424..4578    +  CDS            Kif3a (fragment): KIF3A_MOUSE - Also known as Kif3. Experimental evidence at protein level: Swiss-Prot protein existence level 1. Microtubule-based anterograde translocator for membranous organelles. Plus end-directed microtubule sliding activity in vitro. Plays a role in primary cilia formation (PubMed:21670265). Plays a role in centriole cohesion and subdistal appendage organization and function. Regulates the formation of the subdistal appendage via recruitment of DCTN1 to the centriole. Also required for ciliary basal feet formation and microtubule anchoring to mother centriole (PubMed:23386061). From Mus m
   4693..5409    +  CDS            EGFP: EGFP is a basic (constitutively fluorescent) green fluorescent protein published in 1996, derived from Aequorea victoria. It is reported to be a rapidly-maturing weak dimer with moderate acid sensitivity.
   5428..5973    +  CDS            SNAP-tag®: human O6-alkylguanine-DNA-alkyltransferase variant that forms covalent bonds with benzylguanine derivatives optimized for bacterial expression
   5980..5997    +  CDS            9xHis (fragment): 9xHis affinity tag
   6007..6056    +  CDS            SET1 (fragment): solubility-enhancement tag derived from T7 phage gene 10B
   6064..6111    +  terminator     T7 terminator: transcription terminator for bacteriophage T7 RNA polymerase
