[The description below was written by a language model from this plasmid's Addgene catalogue record and pLannotate feature annotations shown in this document.]
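Description:
Kif3A-EGFP-SNAP is a 6.1 kb bacterial expression plasmid for producing a chimeric, tagged kinesin motor in E. coli. The catalogue lists the backbone as pet28, but both the stated resistance and the sequenced features show an ampicillin marker (AmpR with its bla promoter) rather than the kanamycin marker usual for that vector family. It replicates from a ColE1/pBR322-type origin accompanied by the bom region and rop gene, consistent with the low copy number recorded, and it also carries an f1 phage origin. No lacI gene or lac operator was annotated in the feature table, although the record indicates IPTG-induced expression in a BL21(DE3) host, which supplies T7 RNA polymerase.

The expression cassette runs from a T7 promoter and the phage T7 gene 10 ribosome binding site to a T7 terminator. The synthesized 2,574 bp insert encodes the mouse Kif3A motor domain (residues 1–342) followed by a 17-residue neck linker and the kinesin-1 coiled coil (residues 345–406), which presumably provides dimerization. The purpose text attributes the neck linker to Kif1A, whereas the alternative insert name implies Kif3A, so its origin is ambiguous in the record. The coiled coil likely corresponds to the unannotated gap between the Kif3a and EGFP features. Downstream, in frame, are EGFP for fluorescence, a SNAP-tag that reacts covalently with benzylguanine derivatives, and a C-terminal 6xHis tag for affinity purification. A short annotated match to a T7 gene 10B-derived tag just before the terminator is probably residual vector sequence. The depositors used the SNAP-tag to attach an oligonucleotide to the purified motor for single-molecule experiments.
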