Addgene plasmid #229852: Kif3A-EGFP-SNAP
Purpose: Kif3A (aa1-342)-Kif1A neck linker(17aa) fused to Kin1 coiled coil (aa345-406)-EGFP-SNAP-his. This Kif3A was used to link an oligo to the motor using the SNAP tag for single molecule experiments
Depositing lab: William Hancock. Depositing organization: Pennsylvania State University.
Backbone
  Vector backbone: pet28
  Vector type: Bacterial Expression
Growth in bacteria
  Bacterial resistance: Ampicillin, 100 μg/mL
  Growth temperature: 37°C
  Growth strain: DH5alpha
  Growth instructions: Used BL21 (DE3) E.coli for protein expression. Grew at 37 degrees for 3-4 hours until inducing with IPTG at an OD ~1, then grew overnight at 21C before harvesting
  Copy number: Low Copy
Gene/Insert
  Gene/Insert name: Kif3A (alt name: Kif3A-Kif3ANL-Kin1CC)
  Species: M. musculus (mouse)
  Insert size (bp): 2574
  Entrez Gene: Kif3a (a.k.a. Kif3, Kifl, Kns3)
  Promoter: T7 promoter
  Tag / fusion protein: 6xHis; SNAP-tag; EGFP
  Cloning method: Gene Synthesis
  Sequencing primers: 5′ T7 promoter
Resource information
  A portion of this plasmid was derived from a plasmid made by: Genescript
Terms and licenses: Academic/Nonprofit Terms; Industry Terms: Not Available to Industry
How to cite: Kif3A-EGFP-SNAP was a gift from William Hancock (Addgene plasmid # 229852 ; http://n2t.net/addgene:229852 ; RRID:Addgene_229852)
